Addgene plasmid #15929: pISH-Galpha-i2
Depositing lab: Peter Mombaerts. Depositing organization: Rockefeller University. Publication: Multiple new and isolated families within the mouse superfamily of V1r vomeronasal receptors. Rodriguez I, Del Punta K, Rothman A, Ishii T, Mombaerts P. Nat Neurosci. 2002 Feb . 5(2):134-40. 10.1038/nn795 PubMed 11802169.
Backbone
  Vector backbone: pGEM-T Easy
  Backbone size w/o insert (bp): 3015
Growth in bacteria
  Bacterial resistance: Ampicillin, 100 μg/mL
  Growth temperature: 37°C
  Growth strain: DH5alpha
  Copy number: High Copy
Gene/Insert
  Gene/Insert name: Galpha-i2
  Species: M. musculus (mouse)
  Insert size (bp): 891
  Entrez Gene: Gnai2 (a.k.a. Galphai2, Gia, Gnai-2, Hg1c)
  Cloning method: Restriction Enzyme
  Sequencing primers: 5′ T7; 3′ SP6
Terms and licenses: Academic/Nonprofit Terms; Industry Terms: Not Available to Industry
Depositor comments: NcoI digestion and SP6 RNA polymerase for antisense probe
How to cite: pISH-Galpha-i2 was a gift from Peter Mombaerts (Addgene plasmid # 15929 ; http://n2t.net/addgene:15929 ; RRID:Addgene_15929)
