[The description below was written by a language model from this plasmid's Addgene catalogue record.]
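Description:
pISH-Galpha-i2 is a bacterial cloning plasmid that serves as a template for making in situ hybridization riboprobes against the mouse G protein alpha subunit Gαi2 (Gnai2). It is built on pGEM-T Easy, a roughly 3 kb high-copy vector maintained in E. coli under ampicillin selection. It carries an 891 bp fragment of mouse Gnai2, inserted by restriction enzyme cloning. This is a partial stretch of the gene used as a probe template; the record does not specify which part of the transcript it covers. No feature table is provided, so the description rests on the catalogue fields alone.

The useful feature of the pGEM-T Easy backbone is that its cloning site is flanked by opposing T7 and SP6 phage RNA polymerase promoters, which are also the sequencing primer sites listed for this plasmid. This arrangement lets either strand of the insert be transcribed in vitro. According to the depositor's note, the antisense probe is made by linearizing the plasmid with NcoI and performing run-off transcription with SP6 RNA polymerase, which indicates that the insert's sense strand runs in the T7-to-SP6 direction. Transcription from the T7 side would presumably give the sense control, although the record does not describe this.

There are no eukaryotic promoters, tags or reporters recorded, so the plasmid is not meant for expression in cells. The associated publication concerns families of mouse V1r vomeronasal receptors. Gαi2 is commonly used as a marker of the apical, V1r-expressing layer of vomeronasal sensory neurons, so the probe was probably used to label that population in tissue sections.
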