>Addgene plasmid #15929 | pISH-Galpha-i2 | depositor partial sequence | sequence record 8436 | Author sequence
AAGAGCACCATCGTCAAGCAGATGAAGATCATCCATGAAGATGGCTACTCAGAAGAGGAGTGCCGGCAGT
ACCGTGCCGTGGTCTACAGCAACACCATCCAGTCTATACTGGCCATCGTGAAGCGCATGGGCAACCTGCA
GATCGACTTTGCTGACCCCCAGCGTGCGGATGATGCCAGGCAGCTGTTCGCCCTGTCCTGTGCTGCAGAG
GAACAAGGGATGCTTCCTGAAGACCTGTCCGGTGTCATCCGGAGGCTCTGGGCTGACCACGGTGTGCAAG
CCTGCTTTGGCCGCTCACGAGAATACCAGCTCAATGACTCAGCCGCTTACTACCTGAATGATCTGGAGCG
CATTGCACAGAGTGACTACATCCCTACACAGCAGGATGTGCTGCGGACCCGTGTGAAGACCACGGGCATC
GTGGAAACACACTTCACCTTCAAGGACTTACACTTCAAGATGTTTGATGTGGGTGGTCAGCGGTCTGAGC
GCAAGAAGTGGATCCACTGCTTTGAGGGCGTCACGGCCATCATCTTCTGTGTCGCCTTGAGCGCCTATGA
CTTGGTGCTGGCTGAGGATGAGGAGATGAACCGCATGCATGAGAGCATGAAGCTGTTTGACAGCATCTGC
AACAACAAGTGGTTCACAGACACCTCCATCATCCTCTTCCTCAACAAGAAGGACCTGTTTGAAGAAAAGA
TCACACAGAGCTCCCTGACCATCTGTTTCCCTGAGTACACGGGGGCCAACAAGTACGACGAGGCAGCCAG
CTACATCCAGAGCAAGTTTGAGGATCTAAATAAGCGCAAAGACACCAAGGAGATCTACACGCACTTCACA
TGCGCCACCGACACCAAGAACGTGCAGTTTGTGTTCGATGCCGTCACTGAC
