>Addgene plasmid #15929 | pISH-Galpha-i2 | addgene partial sequence | sequence record 22618 | 15929 with T7
CTCCCGGCCGCCATGGCGGCCGCGGGAATTCGATTAAGAGCACCATCGTCAAGCAGATGAAGATCATCCA
TGAAGATGGCTACTCAGAAGAGGAGTGCCGGCAGTACCGTGCCGTGGTCTACAGCAACACCATCCAGTCT
ATCATGGCCATCGTGAAGGCCATGGGCAACCTGCAGATCGACTTTGCTGACCCCCAGCGTGCGGATGATG
CCAGGCAGCTGTTCGCCCTGTCCTGTGCTGCAGAGGAACAAGGGATGCTTCCTGAAGACCTGTCCGGTGT
CATCCGGAGGCTCTGGGCTGACCACGGTGTGCAAGCCTGCTTTGGCCGCTCACGAGAATACCAGCTCAAT
GACTCAGCCGCTTACTACCTGAATGATCCGGAGCGCATTGCACAGAGTGACTACATCCCTACACAGCAGG
ATGTGCTGCGGACCCGTGTGAAGACCACGGGCATCGTGGAAACACACTTCACCTTCAAGGACTTACACTT
CAAGATGTTTGATGTGGGTGGTCAGCGGTCTGAGCGCAAGAAGTGGATCCACTGCTTTGAGGGCGTCACG
GCCATCATCTTCTGTGTCGCCTTGAGCGCCTATGACTTGGTGCTGGCTGAGGATGAGGAGATGAACCGCA
TGCATGAGAGCATGAAGCTGTTTGACAGCATCTGCAACAACAAGTGGTTCACAGACACCTCCATCATCCT
CTTCCTCAACAAGAAGGACC
